Addgene plasmid #75386: pHAGE-EFS-PCP-3XNeon-nls
Purpose: PCP-3XNeon-nls
Depositing lab: Thoru Pederson. Depositing organization: University of Massachusetts, Worcester. Publication: Multiplexed labeling of genomic loci with dCas9 and engineered sgRNAs using CRISPRainbow. Ma H, Tu LC, Naseri A, Huisman M, Zhang S, Grunwald D, Pederson T. Nat Biotechnol. 2016 Apr 18. doi: 10.1038/nbt.3526. PubMed 27088723.
Backbone
  Vector backbone: pHAGE-DEST
  Backbone size w/o insert (bp): 6000
  Total vector size (bp): 8740
  Vector type: Mammalian Expression, Lentiviral
Growth in bacteria
  Bacterial resistance: Ampicillin, 100 μg/mL
  Growth temperature: 37°C
  Growth strain: NEB Stable
  Copy number: High Copy
Gene/Insert
  Gene/Insert name: PCP
  Species: Synthetic
  Insert size (bp): 369
  Promoter: EFS
  Tag / fusion protein: 3XmNeonGreen (C terminal on insert)
  Cloning method: Restriction Enzyme; 5′ cloning site Mlu I (not destroyed); 3′ cloning site BamH I (not destroyed)
  Sequencing primers: 5′ cgaaggaatagaagaagaaggtgga; 3′ CCAAAGGGAGATCCGACTCG
Terms and licenses: Academic/Nonprofit Terms; Industry Terms: Not Available to Industry
How to cite: pHAGE-EFS-PCP-3XNeon-nls was a gift from Thoru Pederson (Addgene plasmid # 75386 ; http://n2t.net/addgene:75386 ; RRID:Addgene_75386)
