[The description below was written by a language model from this plasmid's Addgene catalogue record and pLannotate feature annotations shown in this document.]
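Description:
pHAGE-EFS-PCP-3XNeon-nls is an 8.7 kb HIV-1-based lentiviral transfer plasmid built on the pHAGE-DEST backbone for stable or transient expression of a fluorescent RNA-binding protein in mammalian cells. It is propagated in E. coli as a high-copy plasmid through a ColE1/pUC-type origin and selected with ampicillin via the β-lactamase gene. The viral portion contains a truncated 5' LTR, the Ψ packaging signal with an adjoining gag fragment, the Rev response element for Rev-dependent nuclear export of the genomic RNA, the cPPT/CTS element that aids nuclear import, and a ΔU3 self-inactivating 3' LTR that silences LTR-driven transcription after integration. Packaging functions are absent and must be supplied in trans. Small lac, SV40 and nef fragments annotated in the backbone appear to be cloning remnants rather than functional parts.

The payload, cloned between MluI and BamHI sites, is driven by the EFS (EF-1α core) promoter, a compact constitutive promoter. It encodes the coat protein of Pseudomonas phage PP7 (PCP), which binds its cognate PP7 RNA hairpin, fused at its C terminus to three tandem copies of the bright monomeric green/yellow fluorescent protein mNeonGreen. The name indicates a nuclear localization signal, although this is not separately annotated in the feature table. A WPRE downstream of the coding sequence enhances transcript stability and expression. No mammalian selection marker is annotated. According to the associated publication, the construct belongs to the CRISPRainbow system, in which dCas9 is paired with engineered sgRNAs to label genomic loci in multiple colours. There, the fusion would presumably serve as the green reporter recruited to sgRNAs carrying PP7 hairpins.
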