Features (pLannotate 1.2.2; 25 found; start..end, strand, type, name):
    377..634     +  LTR            5' LTR (truncated): truncated 5' long terminal repeat (LTR) from HIV-1
    681..806     +  misc_feature   HIV-1 Ψ: packaging signal of human immunodeficiency virus type 1
    790..1128    +  CDS            HIV-1 gag (fragment): gag protein from human immunodeficiency virus 1; gag
   1303..1536    +  misc_feature   RRE: The Rev response element (RRE) of HIV-1 allows for Rev-dependent mRNA export from the nucleus to the cytoplasm.
   1913..2013    +  CDS            Rev (fragment): human immunodeficiency virus 1 (HIV-1) Rev protein; rev; enhances nuclear export of unspliced and incompletely spliced viral mRNAs
   2058..2175    +  misc_feature   cPPT/CTS: central polypurine tract and central termination sequence of HIV-1
   2265..2476    +  promoter       EF-1α core promoter: core promoter for human elongation factor EF-1α
   2534..2896    +  CDS            COAT_BPPP7: Experimental evidence at protein level: Swiss-Prot protein existence level 1. Forms the phage shell; binds to the phage RNA. From Pseudomonas phage PP7 (Bacteriophage PP7).
   2933..3640    +  CDS            mNeonGreen: mNeonGreen is a basic (constitutively fluorescent) green/yellow fluorescent protein published in 2013, derived from Branchiostoma lanceolatum. It is reported to be a very rapidly-maturing monomer with moderate acid sensitivity.
   3659..4366    +  CDS            mNeonGreen: mNeonGreen is a basic (constitutively fluorescent) green/yellow fluorescent protein published in 2013, derived from Branchiostoma lanceolatum. It is reported to be a very rapidly-maturing monomer with moderate acid sensitivity.
   4385..5092    +  CDS            mNeonGreen: mNeonGreen is a basic (constitutively fluorescent) green/yellow fluorescent protein published in 2013, derived from Branchiostoma lanceolatum. It is reported to be a very rapidly-maturing monomer with moderate acid sensitivity.
   5130..5718    +  misc_feature   WPRE: woodchuck hepatitis virus posttranscriptional regulatory element
   5726..5791    +  CDS            nef (fragment): NEF_HV1Z2 - Experimental evidence at protein level: Swiss-Prot protein existence level 1. Extracellular Nef protein targets CD4(+) T-lymphocytes for apoptosis by interacting with CXCR4 surface receptors. From Human immunodeficiency virus type 1 group M subtype D (isolate Z2/CDC-Z34) (HIV-1).
   5793..6026    +  LTR            3' LTR (ΔU3): self-inactivating 3' long terminal repeat (LTR) from HIV-1
   6231..6335    +  promoter       AmpR promoter: bla
   6336..7196    +  CDS            AmpR: β-lactamase; bla; confers resistance to ampicillin, carbenicillin, and related antibiotics
   7367..7955    +  rep_origin     ori: high-copy-number ColE1/pMB1/pBR322/pUC origin of replication
   8138..8192    +  CDS            lacI (fragment): lac repressor; lacI; The lac repressor binds to the lac operator to inhibit transcription in E. coli. This inhibition can be relieved by adding lactose or isopropyl-β-D-thiogalactopyranoside (IPTG).
   8198..8291    +  rep_origin     SV40 ori (fragment): SV40 origin of replication
   8316..8353    +  CDS            lacI (fragment): lac repressor; lacI; The lac repressor binds to the lac operator to inhibit transcription in E. coli. This inhibition can be relieved by adding lactose or isopropyl-β-D-thiogalactopyranoside (IPTG).
   8366..8387    +  protein_bind   CAP binding site: CAP binding activates transcription in the presence of cAMP. E. coli catabolite activator protein
   8402..8432    +  promoter       lac promoter: promoter for the E. coli lac operon
   8440..8456    +  protein_bind   lac operator: The lac repressor binds to the lac operator to inhibit transcription in E. coli. This inhibition can be relieved by adding lactose or isopropyl-β-D-thiogalactopyranoside (IPTG). lac repressor encoded by lacI
   8490..8573    +  polyA_signal   SV40 poly(A) signal (fragment): SV40 polyadenylation signal
   8740..329     +  CDS            nef (fragment) (across the origin): NEF_HV1BR - Experimental evidence at protein level: Swiss-Prot protein existence level 1. Extracellular Nef protein targets CD4(+) T-lymphocytes for apoptosis by interacting with CXCR4 surface receptors (PubMed:14990729). From Human immunodeficiency virus type 1 group M subtype B (isolate BRU/LAI) (HIV-1).
>Addgene plasmid #75386 | pHAGE-EFS-PCP-3XNeon-nls | addgene full sequence | sequence record 238511 | Addgene NGS Result
TGGAAGGGCTAATTCACTCCCAAAGAAGACAAGATATCCTTGATCTGTGGATCTACCACACACAAGGCTA
CTTCCCTGATTAGCAGAACTACACACCAGGGCCAGGGGTCAGATATCCACTGACCTTTGGATGGTGCTAC
AAGCTAGTACCAGTTGAGCCAGATAAGGTAGAAGAGGCCAATAAAGGAGAGAACACCAGCTTGTTACACC
CTGTGAGCCTGCATGGGATGGATGACCCGGAGAGAGAAGTGTTAGAGTGGAGGTTTGACAGCCGCCTAGC
ATTTCATCACGTGGCCCGAGAGCTGCATCCGGAGTACTTCAAGAACTGCTGATATCGAGCTTGCTACAAG
GGACTTTCCGCTGGGGACTTTCCAGGGAGGCGTGGCCTGGGCGGGACTGGGGAGTGGCGAGCCCTCAGAT
CCTGCATATAAGCAGCTGCTTTTTGCCTGTACTGGGTCTCTCTGGTTAGACCAGATCTGAGCCTGGGAGC
TCTCTGGCTAACTAGGGAACCCACTGCTTAAGCCTCAATAAAGCTTGCCTTGAGTGCTTCAAGTAGTGTG
TGCCCGTCTGTTGTGTGACTCTGGTAACTAGAGATCCCTCAGACCCTTTTAGTCAGTGTGGAAAATCTCT
AGCAGTGGCGCCCGAACAGGGACTTGAAAGCGAAAGGGAAACCAGAGGAGCTCTCTCGACGCAGGACTCG
GCTTGCTGAAGCGCGCACGGCAAGAGGCGAGGGGCGGCGACTGGTGAGTACGCCAAAAATTTTGACTAGC
GGAGGCTAGAAGGAGAGAGATGGGTGCGAGAGCGTCAGTATTAAGCGGGGGAGAATTAGATCGCGATGGG
AAAAAATTCGGTTAAGGCCAGGGGGAAAGAAAAAATATAAATTAAAACATATAGTATGGGCAAGCAGGGA
GCTAGAACGATTCGCAGTTAATCCTGGCCTGTTAGAAACATCAGAAGGCTGTAGACAAATACTGGGACAG
CTACAACCATCCCTTCAGACAGGATCAGAAGAACTTAGATCATTATATAATACAGTAGCAACCCTCTATT
GTGTGCATCAAAGGATAGAGATAAAAGACACCAAGGAAGCTTTAGACAAGATAGAGGAAGAGCAAAACAA
AAGTAAGACCACCGCACAGCAAGCGGCCGGCCGCTGATCTTCAGACCTGGAGGAGGAGATATGAGGGACA
ATTGGAGAAGTGAATTATATAAATATAAAGTAGTAAAAATTGAACCATTAGGAGTAGCACCCACCAAGGC
AAAGAGAAGAGTGGTGCAGAGAGAAAAAAGAGCAGTGGGAATAGGAGCTTTGTTCCTTGGGTTCTTGGGA
GCAGCAGGAAGCACTATGGGCGCAGCGTCAATGACGCTGACGGTACAGGCCAGACAATTATTGTCTGGTA
TAGTGCAGCAGCAGAACAATTTGCTGAGGGCTATTGAGGCGCAACAGCATCTGTTGCAACTCACAGTCTG
GGGCATCAAGCAGCTCCAGGCAAGAATCCTGGCTGTGGAAAGATACCTAAAGGATCAACAGCTCCTGGGG
ATTTGGGGTTGCTCTGGAAAACTCATTTGCACCACTGCTGTGCCTTGGAATGCTAGTTGGAGTAATAAAT
CTCTGGAACAGATTTGGAATCACACGACCTGGATGGAGTGGGACAGAGAAATTAACAATTACACAAGCTT
AATACACTCCTTAATTGAAGAATCGCAAAACCAGCAAGAAAAGAATGAACAAGAATTATTGGAATTAGAT
AAATGGGCAAGTTTGTGGAATTGGTTTAACATAACAAATTGGCTGTGGTATATAAAATTATTCATAATGA
TAGTAGGAGGCTTGGTAGGTTTAAGAATAGTTTTTGCTGTACTTTCTATAGTGAATAGAGTTAGGCAGGG
ATATTCACCATTATCGTTTCAGACCCACCTCCCAACCCCGAGGGGACCCGACAGGCCCGAAGGAATAGAA
GAAGAAGGTGGAGAGAGAGACAGAGACAGATCCATTCGATTAGTGAACGGATCTCGACGGTATCGCCGAA
TTGACAAATGGCAGTATTCATCCACAATTTTAAAAGAAAAGGGGGGATTGGGGGGTACAGTGCAGGGGAA
AGAATAGTAGACATAATAGCAACAGACATACAAACTAAAGAATTACAAAAACAAATTACAAAAATTCAAA
ATTTTCGGGTTTATTACAGGGACAGCAGAGATCCAGTTTGGACTAGCGATGCTAGCTGATGCGGGCCCTT
CGAGTGGCTCCGGTGCCCGTCAGTGGGCAGAGCGCACATCGCCCACAGTCCCCGAGAAGTTGGGGGGAGG
GGTCGGCAATTGAACCGGTGCCTAGAGAAGGTGGCGCGGGGTAAACTGGGAAAGTGATGTCGTGTACTGG
CTCCGCCTTTTTCCCGAGGGTGGGGGAGAACCGTATATAAGTGCAGTAGTCGCCGTGAACGTTCTTTTTC
GCAACGGGTTTGCCGCCAGAACACAGGTGTCGTGACGCGGTTCCGGTTAAGGTGAACGCGTGCAGGCTGG
CGCCACCATGGGTTCCAAAACCATCGTTCTTTCGGTCGGCGAGGCTACTCGCACTCTGACTGAGATCCAG
TCCACCGCAGACCGTCAGATCTTCGAAGAGAAGGTCGGGCCTCTGGTGGGTCGGCTGCGCCTCACGGCTT
CGCTCCGTCAAAACGGAGCCAAGACCGCGTATCGCGTCAACCTAAAACTGGATCAGGCGGACGTCGTTGA
TTCCGGACTTCCGAAAGTGCGCTACACTCAGGTATGGTCGCACGACGTGACAATCGTTGCGAATAGCACC
GAGGCCTCGCGCAAATCGTTGTACGATTTGACCAAGTCCCTCGTCGCGACCTCGCAGGTCGAAGATCTTG
TCGTCAACCTTGTGCCGCTGGGCCGTGGTGGCGGAGGGACTAGTGGAGGTGGATCCGGAAGTATGGTGAG
CAAGGGCGAGGAGGATAACATGGCCTCTCTCCCAGCGACACATGAGTTACACATCTTTGGCTCCATCAAC
GGTGTGGACTTTGACATGGTGGGTCAGGGCACCGGCAATCCAAATGATGGTTATGAGGAGTTAAACCTGA
AGTCCACCAAGGGTGACCTCCAGTTCTCCCCCTGGATTCTGGTCCCTCATATCGGGTATGGCTTCCATCA
GTACCTGCCCTACCCTGACGGGATGTCGCCTTTCCAGGCCGCCATGGTAGATGGCTCCGGATACCAAGTC
CATCGCACAATGCAGTTTGAAGATGGTGCCTCCCTTACTGTTAACTACCGCTACACCTACGAGGGAAGCC
ACATCAAAGGAGAGGCCCAGGTGAAGGGGACTGGTTTCCCTGCTGACGGTCCTGTGATGACCAACTCGCT
GACCGCTGCGGACTGGTGCAGGTCGAAGAAGACTTACCCCAACGACAAAACCATCATCAGTACCTTTAAG
TGGAGTTACACCACTGGAAATGGCAAGCGCTACCGGAGCACTGCGCGGACCACCTACACCTTTGCCAAGC
CAATGGCGGCTAACTATCTGAAGAACCAGCCGATGTACGTGTTCCGTAAGACGGAGCTCAAGCACTCCAA
GACCGAGCTCAACTTCAAGGAGTGGCAAAAGGCCTTTACCGATGTGATGGGCATGGACGAGCTGTACAAG
TCTGGCGGCCGCTCTGGCATGGTGAGCAAGGGCGAGGAGGATAACATGGCCTCTCTCCCAGCGACACATG
AGTTACACATCTTTGGCTCCATCAACGGTGTGGACTTTGACATGGTGGGTCAGGGCACCGGCAATCCAAA
TGATGGTTATGAGGAGTTAAACCTGAAGTCCACCAAGGGTGACCTCCAGTTCTCCCCCTGGATTCTGGTC
CCTCATATCGGGTATGGCTTCCATCAGTACCTGCCCTACCCTGACGGGATGTCGCCTTTCCAGGCCGCCA
TGGTAGATGGCTCCGGATACCAAGTCCATCGCACAATGCAGTTTGAAGATGGTGCCTCCCTTACTGTTAA
CTACCGCTACACCTACGAGGGAAGCCACATCAAAGGAGAGGCCCAGGTGAAGGGGACTGGTTTCCCTGCT
GACGGTCCTGTGATGACCAACTCGCTGACCGCTGCGGACTGGTGCAGGTCGAAGAAGACTTACCCCAACG
ACAAAACCATCATCAGTACCTTTAAGTGGAGTTACACCACTGGAAATGGCAAGCGCTACCGGAGCACTGC
GCGGACCACCTACACCTTTGCCAAGCCAATGGCGGCTAACTATCTGAAGAACCAGCCGATGTACGTGTTC
CGTAAGACGGAGCTCAAGCACTCCAAGACCGAGCTCAACTTCAAGGAGTGGCAAAAGGCCTTTACCGATG
TGATGGGCATGGACGAGCTGTACAAGGGTAGCATCGATGGTAGCATGGTGAGCAAGGGCGAGGAGGATAA
CATGGCCTCTCTCCCAGCGACACATGAGTTACACATCTTTGGCTCCATCAACGGTGTGGACTTTGACATG
GTGGGTCAGGGCACCGGCAATCCAAATGATGGTTATGAGGAGTTAAACCTGAAGTCCACCAAGGGTGACC
TCCAGTTCTCCCCCTGGATTCTGGTCCCTCATATCGGGTATGGCTTCCATCAGTACCTGCCCTACCCTGA
CGGGATGTCGCCTTTCCAGGCCGCCATGGTAGATGGCTCCGGATACCAAGTCCATCGCACAATGCAGTTT
GAAGATGGTGCCTCCCTTACTGTTAACTACCGCTACACCTACGAGGGAAGCCACATCAAAGGAGAGGCCC
AGGTGAAGGGGACTGGTTTCCCTGCTGACGGTCCTGTGATGACCAACTCGCTGACCGCTGCGGACTGGTG
CAGGTCGAAGAAGACTTACCCCAACGACAAAACCATCATCAGTACCTTTAAGTGGAGTTACACCACTGGA
AATGGCAAGCGCTACCGGAGCACTGCGCGGACCACCTACACCTTTGCCAAGCCAATGGCGGCTAACTATC
TGAAGAACCAGCCGATGTACGTGTTCCGTAAGACGGAGCTCAAGCACTCCAAGACCGAGCTCAACTTCAA
GGAGTGGCAAAAGGCCTTTACCGATGTGATGGGCATGGACGAGCTGTACAAGCTCGAGCCAAAGAAAAAG
CGGAAAGTGTAATCTAGATAATCAACCTCTGGATTACAAAATTTGTGAAAGATTGACTGGTATTCTTAAC
TATGTTGCTCCTTTTACGCTATGTGGATACGCTGCTTTAATGCCTTTGTATCATGCTATTGCTTCCCGTA
TGGCTTTCATTTTCTCCTCCTTGTATAAATCCTGGTTGCTGTCTCTTTATGAGGAGTTGTGGCCCGTTGT
CAGGCAACGTGGCGTGGTGTGCACTGTGTTTGCTGACGCAACCCCCACTGGTTGGGGCATTGCCACCACC
TGTCAGCTCCTTTCCGGGACTTTCGCTTTCCCCCTCCCTATTGCCACGGCGGAACTCATCGCCGCCTGCC
TTGCCCGCTGCTGGACAGGGGCTCGGCTGTTGGGCACTGACAATTCCGTGGTGTTGTCGGGGAAATCATC
GTCCTTTCCTTGGCTGCTCGCCTGTGTTGCCACCTGGATTCTGCGCGGGACGTCCTTCTGCTACGTCCCT
TCGGCCCTCAATCCAGCGGACCTTCCTTCCCGCGGCCTGCTGCCGGCTCTGCGGCCTCTTCCGCGTCTTC
GCCTTCGCCCTCAGACGAGTCGGATCTCCCTTTGGGCCGCCTCCCCGCCTGAGATCCTTTAAGACCAATG
ACTTACAAGGCAGCTGTAGATCTTAGCCACTTTTTAAAAGAAAAGGGGGGACTGGAAGGGCTAATTCACT
CCCAACGAAGACAAGATCTGCTTTTTGCTTGTACTGGGTCTCTCTGGTTAGACCAGATCTGAGCCTGGGA
GCTCTCTGGCTAACTAGGGAACCCACTGCTTAAGCCTCAATAAAGCTTGCCTTGAGTGCTTCAAGTAGTG
TGTGCCCGTCTGTTGTGTGACTCTGGTAACTAGAGATCCCTCAGACCCTTTTAGTCAGTGTGGAAAATCT
CTAGCAGTAGTAGTTCATGTCATCTTATTATTCAGTATTTATAACTTGCAAAGAAATGAATATCAGAGAG
TGAGAGGCCCGGGTTAATTAAGGAAAGGGCTAGATCATTCTTGAAGACGAAAGGGCCTCGTGATACGCCT
ATTTTTATAGGTTAATGTCATGATAATAATGGTTTCTTAGACGTCAGGTGGCACTTTTCGGGGAAATGTG
CGCGGAACCCCTATTTGTTTATTTTTCTAAATACATTCAAATATGTATCCGCTCATGAGACAATAACCCT
GATAAATGCTTCAATAATATTGAAAAAGGAAGAGTATGAGTATTCAACATTTCCGTGTCGCCCTTATTCC
CTTTTTTGCGGCATTTTGCCTTCCTGTTTTTGCTCACCCAGAAACGCTGGTGAAAGTAAAAGATGCTGAA
GATCAGTTGGGTGCACGAGTGGGTTACATCGAACTGGATCTCAACAGCGGTAAGATCCTTGAGAGTTTTC
GCCCCGAAGAACGTTTTCCAATGATGAGCACTTTTAAAGTTCTGCTATGTGGCGCGGTATTATCCCGTGT
TGACGCCGGGCAAGAGCAACTCGGTCGCCGCATACACTATTCTCAGAATGACTTGGTTGAGTACTCACCA
GTCACAGAAAAGCATCTTACGGATGGCATGACAGTAAGAGAATTATGCAGTGCTGCCATAACCATGAGTG
ATAACACTGCGGCCAACTTACTTCTGACAACGATCGGAGGACCGAAGGAGCTAACCGCTTTTTTGCACAA
CATGGGGGATCATGTAACTCGCCTTGATCGTTGGGAACCGGAGCTGAATGAAGCCATACCAAACGACGAG
CGTGACACCACGATGCCTGTAGCAATGGCAACAACGTTGCGCAAACTATTAACTGGCGAACTACTTACTC
TAGCTTCCCGGCAACAATTAATAGACTGGATGGAGGCGGATAAAGTTGCAGGACCACTTCTGCGCTCGGC
CCTTCCGGCTGGCTGGTTTATTGCTGATAAATCTGGAGCCGGTGAGCGTGGGTCTCGCGGTATCATTGCA
GCACTGGGGCCAGATGGTAAGCCCTCCCGTATCGTAGTTATCTACACGACGGGGAGTCAGGCAACTATGG
ATGAACGAAATAGACAGATCGCTGAGATAGGTGCCTCACTGATTAAGCATTGGTAACTGTCAGACCAAGT
TTACTCATATATACTTTAGATTGATTTAAAACTTCATTTTTAATTTAAAAGGATCTAGGTGAAGATCCTT
TTTGATAATCTCATGACCAAAATCCCTTAACGTGAGTTTTCGTTCCACTGAGCGTCAGACCCCGTAGAAA
AGATCAAAGGATCTTCTTGAGATCCTTTTTTTCTGCGCGTAATCTGCTGCTTGCAAACAAAAAAACCACC
GCTACCAGCGGTGGTTTGTTTGCCGGATCAAGAGCTACCAACTCTTTTTCCGAAGGTAACTGGCTTCAGC
AGAGCGCAGATACCAAATACTGTTCTTCTAGTGTAGCCGTAGTTAGGCCACCACTTCAAGAACTCTGTAG
CACCGCCTACATACCTCGCTCTGCTAATCCTGTTACCAGTGGCTGCTGCCAGTGGCGATAAGTCGTGTCT
TACCGGGTTGGACTCAAGACGATAGTTACCGGATAAGGCGCAGCGGTCGGGCTGAACGGGGGGTTCGTGC
ACACAGCCCAGCTTGGAGCGAACGACCTACACCGAACTGAGATACCTACAGCGTGAGCTATGAGAAAGCG
CCACGCTTCCCGAAGGGAGAAAGGCGGACAGGTATCCGGTAAGCGGCAGGGTCGGAACAGGAGAGCGCAC
GAGGGAGCTTCCAGGGGGAAACGCCTGGTATCTTTATAGTCCTGTCGGGTTTCGCCACCTCTGACTTGAG
CGTCGATTTTTGTGATGCTCGTCAGGGGGGCGGAGCCTATGGAAAAACGCCAGCAACGCGGCCTTTTTAC
GGTTCCTGGCCTTTTGCTGGCCTTTTGCTCACATGTTCTTTCCTGCGTTATCCCCTGATTCTGTGGATAA
CCGTATTACCGCCTTTGAGTGAGCTGATACCGCTCGCCGCAGCCGAACGACCGAGCGCAGCGAGTCAGTG
AGCGAGGAAGCGGAAGAGCGCCCAATACGCAAACCGCCTCTCCCCGCGCGTTGGCCGATTCATTAATGCA
GCAAGCTCATGGCTGACTAATTTTTTTTATTTATGCAGAGGCCGAGGCCGCCTCGGCCTCTGAGCTATTC
CAGAAGTAGTGAGGAGGCTTTTTTGGAGGCCTAGGCTTTTGCAAAAAGCTCCCCGTGGCACGACAGGTTT
CCCGACTGGAAAGCGGGCAGTGAGCGCAACGCAATTAATGTGAGTTAGCTCACTCATTAGGCACCCCAGG
CTTTACACTTTATGCTTCCGGCTCGTATGTTGTGTGGAATTGTGAGCGGATAACAATTTCACACAGGAAA
CAGCTATGACATGATTACGAATTTCACAAATAAAGCATTTTTTTCACTGCATTCTAGTTGTGGTTTGTCC
AAACTCATCAATGTATCTTATCATGTCTGGATCAACTGGATAACTCAAGCTAACCAAAATCATCCCAAAC
TTCCCACCCCATACCCTATTACCACTGCCAATTACCTGTGGTTTCATTTACTCTAAACCTGTGATTCCTC
TGAATTATTTTCATTTTAAAGAAATTGTATTTGTTAAATATGTACTACAAACTTAGTAGT
